>Addgene plasmid #234441 | pAAV-syn-flex-iGluSnFR4s-NGR-WPRE | addgene full sequence | sequence record 465749 | Addgene NGS Result
GTTGGGAAGGGCGATCGGTGCGGGCCTCTTCGCTATTACGCCAGCTGCGCGCTCGCTCGCTCACTGAGGC
CGCCCGGGCAAAGCCCGGGCGTCGGGCGACCTTTGGTCGCCCGGCCTCAGTGAGCGAGCGAGCGCGCAGA
GAGGGAGTGGCCAACTCCATCACTAGGGGTTCCTTGTAGTTAATGATTAACCCGCCATGCTACTTATCTA
CGTAGCCATGCTCTAGGAAGATCTCTGCAGAGGGCCCTGCGTATGAGTGCAAGTGGGTTTTAGGACCAGG
ATGAGGCGGGGTGGGGGTGCCTACCTGACGACCGACCCCGACCCACTGGACAAGCACCCAACCCCCATTC
CCCAAATTGCGCATCCCCTATCAGAGAGGGGGAGGGGAAACAGGATGCGGCGAGGCGCGTGCGCACTGCC
AGCTTCAGCACCGCGGACAGTGCCTTCGCCCCCGCCTGGCGGCGCGCGCCACCGCCGCCTCAGCACTGAA
GGCGCGCTGACGTCACTCGCCGGTCCCCCGCAAACTCCCCTTCCCGGCCACCTTGGTCGCGTCCGCGCCG
CCGCCGGCCCAGCCGGACCGCACCACGCGAGGCGCGAGATAGGGGGGCACGGGCGCGACCATCTGCGCTG
CGGCGCCGGCGACTCAGCGCTGCCTCAGTCTGCGGTGGGCAGCGGAGGAGTCGTGTCGTGCCTGAGAGCG
CAGTCGAATTCAAGCTGCTAGCAAGGATCCCCATAACTTCGTATAAAGTATCCTATACGAAGTTATATCA
AAATAGGAAGACCAATGCTTCACCATCGACCCGAATTGCCAAGCATCACCATCGACCCATAACTTCGTAT
AATGTATGCTATACGAAGTTATACTAGAGCTTTCAACAGGGGCCCAACACCGTCCACAGAACCAATGCCA
GTCCCAGTGGAGCCAGACTACATGCAAGGGCAGGAAGGGCACCTGATCCTTCTGCATCTCCTGTTCCAGA
TGCACCACTACCTGCCAGATCCTCTTCTGAGATGAGTTTTTGTTCGTCGACCTGCAGTTTCAGTGCCTTG
TCATTCGGTTCTTTGAACAGTGCTTTCATTTCGTCTGACAGTTCGAAATTCATGACCAGGGGGTTGTTAA
AGTTGTACTCCAGCTTGTGCCCCAGGATGTTGCCGTCCTCCTTGAAGTCGATGCCCTTTAGCTCGATGCG
GTTCACCAGGGTGTCGCCCTCTAACTTCACCTCGGCGCGGGTCTTGTAGGTTCCGTCGTCCTTGAAGCTG
ATGGTGCGCTCCTGGACGTAGCCTTCGGGCATGGCGGACTTGAAGAAGTCGTGCTGCTTCATGTGGTCGG
GGTAGCGGGCGAAGCACTGCACGCCGTAGCTCAGGGTGGTCACGAGGGTGGGCCAGGGCACGGGCAGCTT
GCCGGTGGTGCAGATGAACTTCAGGGTTAGCTTGCCGTTGGTGGCATCGCCCTCGCCCTCGCCGCGCACG
CTGAACTTGTGGCCGTTTACGTCGCCGTCCAGCTCGACCAGGATGGGCACCACCCCGGTGAACAGCTCCT
CGCCCTTGCTCATGCTCCCTCCGGTACCGCCCTTGTACAGCTCGTCCATGCCGAGAGAGTTCCCGGTGGC
GGTCACGAACTCCAGCAGGACCATGTGATCGCGCTTCTCGTTGGGGTCTTTGCTCAGCACGGACTGATAG
CTCAGGTAGTGGTTGTCGGGCAGCAGCACGGGGCCGTCGCCGATGGGGGTGTTCTGCTGGTAGTGGTCGG
CGAGCTGCACGCTGCCGTCCTCCACGTTGTGGTGGATGAAGAAGTTCGCCTTGATGCCGTTCTTCTGCTT
GTCGGCGGTGATATAGACCGTGTGGTTCACCAGAATTGGATTTTTGAACCACTTATCAAACCATTTTTCC
GCTTCACCGGAGGTCTGCACCTGAGCGATGGTGTCATCCATCAGCTTTTTGAACTGCGGATCATCTTTAC
GCAACATACAACCGTAGGCCTCCTGAGACTGCGGCTTGCCGACGATTTCCCAGTCGTCTGGTTTCTTCGC
TTTCGCACGTTCACCGGCCAGCAGCGAGTCATCCATCATAAAGGCAACGGCACGACCGCTTTCCAGGGTG
CGGAAAGAGTCACCGTGATCTTTGGCGCTGATGATGCGCATATTCATTTTTTGCTCTTCATTCAGTTTGT
TGAGCAAAACTTCAGAGGTAGTGCCGGAAGTGACGACTACGGCTTTGTCTTTCAGGTTGGCAAAATCTTT
GATATCGCCACCCTTTTTGGTCAACAGGCGCGTACCGACCACGAAAATAGTGTCAGAGAAAGCCGCGAAT
TTTTGGCGTTCGACGTTGTTGGTGGTAGAACCACATTCAAAATCGTAAGTGCCGTTTTGCAGTAGTGGAA
TACGGTTTTGTGAAGTAATCGGAATCAGTTTTACCTGCAAGTCCGGTTTGTTGAGTTTCTTTTTCACTGC
TTCAACAATGGCGTTGGAGTATTCCTGCGAGTAACCCACCACTTTGTGCTGACTGTCTTGATAAGAGAAA
GGCACTGAAGAGTCACGGTGACCGACGACAATCACACCGTTTTTGGCGATTTTGTCCAGCGTGCTGCCTG
CGGCGGATCCGTCACCAGTGGAACCTGGAACCCAGAGCAGCAGTACCCATAGCAGGAGTGTGTCTGTCTC
CATGGTGGCGGATCCTAGTATAACTTCGTATAGGATACTTTATACGAAGTTATCATTGGGATTCTTCCTA
TTTTGATCCAAGCATCACCATCGACCCTCTAGTCCAGATCTCACCATCGACCCATAACTTCGTATAGCAT
ACATTATACGAAGTTATGTCCCTCGAAGAGGTTCGAATTCGATATCAAGCTTATCGATAATCAACCTCTG
GATTACAAAATTTGTGAAAGATTGACTGGTATTCTTAACTATGTTGCTCCTTTTACGCTATGTGGATACG
CTGCTTTAATGCCTTTGTATCATGCTATTGCTTCCCGTATGGCTTTCATTTTCTCCTCCTTGTATAAATC
CTGGTTGCTGTCTCTTTATGAGGAGTTGTGGCCCGTTGTCAGGCAACGTGGCGTGGTGTGCACTGTGTTT
GCTGACGCAACCCCCACTGGTTGGGGCATTGCCACCACCTGTCAGCTCCTTTCCGGGACTTTCGCTTTCC
CCCTCCCTATTGCCACGGCGGAACTCATCGCCGCCTGCCTTGCCCGCTGCTGGACAGGGGCTCGGCTGTT
GGGCACTGACAATTCCGTGGTGTTGTCGGGGAAATCATCGTCCTTTCCTTGGCTGCTCGCCTGTGTTGCC
ACCTGGATTCTGCGCGGGACGTCCTTCTGCTACGTCCCTTCGGCCCTCAATCCAGCGGACCTTCCTTCCC
GCGGCCTGCTGCCGGCTCTGCGGCCTCTTCCGCGTCTTCGCCTTCGCCCTCAGACGAGTCGGATCTCCCT
TTGGGCCGCCTCCCCGCATCGATACCGTCGACCCGGGCGGCCGCTTCGAGCAGACATGATAAGATACATT
GATGAGTTTGGACAAACCACAACTAGAATGCAGTGAAAAAAATGCTTTATTTGTGAAATTTGTGATGCTA
TTGCTTTATTTGTAACCATTATAAGCTGCAATAAACAAGTTAACAACAACAATTGCATTCATTTTATGTT
TCAGGTTCAGGGGGAGATGTGGGAGGTTTTTTAAAGCAAGTAAAACCTCTACAAATGTGGTAAAATCGAT
AAGGATCTTCCTAGAGCATGGCTACGTAGATAAGTAGCATGGCGGGTTAATCATTAACTACAAGGAACCC
CTAGTGATGGAGTTGGCCACTCCCTCTCTGCGCGCTCGCTCGCTCACTGAGGCCGGGCGACCAAAGGTCG
CCCGACGCCCGGGCTTTGCCCGGGCGGCCTCAGTGAGCGAGCGAGCGCGCAGCTGCATTAATGAATCGGC
CAACGCGCGGGGAGAGGCGGTTTGCGTATTGGGCGCTCTTCCGCTTCCTCGCTCACTGACTCGCTGCGCT
CGGTCGTTCGGCTGCGGCGAGCGGTATCAGCTCACTCAAAGGCGGTAATACGGTTATCCACAGAATCAGG
GGATAACGCAGGAAAGAACATGTGAGCAAAAGGCCAGCAAAAGGCCAGGAACCGTAAAAAGGCCGCGTTG
CTGGCGTTTTTCCATAGGCTCCGCCCCCCTGACGAGCATCACAAAAATCGACGCTCAAGTCAGAGGTGGC
GAAACCCGACAGGACTATAAAGATACCAGGCGTTTCCCCCTGGAAGCTCCCTCGTGCGCTCTCCTGTTCC
GACCCTGCCGCTTACCGGATACCTGTCCGCCTTTCTCCCTTCGGGAAGCGTGGCGCTTTCTCATAGCTCA
CGCTGTAGGTATCTCAGTTCGGTGTAGGTCGTTCGCTCCAAGCTGGGCTGTGTGCACGAACCCCCCGTTC
AGCCCGACCGCTGCGCCTTATCCGGTAACTATCGTCTTGAGTCCAACCCGGTAAGACACGACTTATCGCC
ACTGGCAGCAGCCACTGGTAACAGGATTAGCAGAGCGAGGTATGTAGGCGGTGCTACAGAGTTCTTGAAG
TGGTGGCCTAACTACGGCTACACTAGAAGAACAGTATTTGGTATCTGCGCTCTGCTGAAGCCAGTTACCT
TCGGAAAAAGAGTTGGTAGCTCTTGATCCGGCAAACAAACCACCGCTGGTAGCGGTGGTTTTTTTGTTTG
CAAGCAGCAGATTACGCGCAGAAAAAAAGGATCTCAAGAAGATCCTTTGATCTTTTCTACGGGGTCTGAC
GCTCAGTGGAACGAAAACTCACGTTAAGGGATTTTGGTCATGAGATTATCAAAAAGGATCTTCACCTAGA
TCCTTTTAAATTAAAAATGAAGTTTTAAATCAATCTAAAGTATATATGAGTAAACTTGGTCTGACAGTTA
CCAATGCTTAATCAGTGAGGCACCTATCTCAGCGATCTGTCTATTTCGTTCATCCATAGTTGCCTGACTC
CCCGTCGTGTAGATAACTACGATACGGGAGGGCTTACCATCTGGCCCCAGTGCTGCAATGATACCGCGAG
ACCCACGCTCACCGGCTCCAGATTTATCAGCAATAAACCAGCCAGCCGGAAGGGCCGAGCGCAGAAGTGG
TCCTGCAACTTTATCCGCCTCCATCCAGTCTATTAATTGTTGCCGGGAAGCTAGAGTAAGTAGTTCGCCA
GTTAATAGTTTGCGCAACGTTGTTGCCATTGCTACAGGCATCGTGGTGTCACGCTCGTCGTTTGGTATGG
CTTCATTCAGCTCCGGTTCCCAACGATCAAGGCGAGTTACATGATCCCCCATGTTGTGCAAAAAAGCGGT
TAGCTCCTTCGGTCCTCCGATCGTTGTCAGAAGTAAGTTGGCCGCAGTGTTATCACTCATGGTTATGGCA
GCACTGCATAATTCTCTTACTGTCATGCCATCCGTAAGATGCTTTTCTGTGACTGGTGAGTACTCAACCA
AGTCATTCTGAGAATAGTGTATGCGGCGACCGAGTTGCTCTTGCCCGGCGTCAATACGGGATAATACCGC
GCCACATAGCAGAACTTTAAAAGTGCTCATCATTGGAAAACGTTCTTCGGGGCGAAAACTCTCAAGGATC
TTACCGCTGTTGAGATCCAGTTCGATGTAACCCACTCGTGCACCCAACTGATCTTCAGCATCTTTTACTT
TCACCAGCGTTTCTGGGTGAGCAAAAACAGGAAGGCAAAATGCCGCAAAAAAGGGAATAAGGGCGACACG
GAAATGTTGAATACTCATACTCTTCCTTTTTCAATATTATTGAAGCATTTATCAGGGTTATTGTCTCATG
AGCGGATACATATTTGAATGTATTTAGAAAAATAAACAAATAGGGGTTCCGCGCACATTTCCCCGAAAAG
TGCCACCTAAATTGTAAGCGTTAATATTTTGTTAAAATTCGCGTTAAATTTTTGTTAAATCAGCTCATTT
TTTAACCAATAGGCCGAAATCGGCAAAATCCCTTATAAATCAAAAGAATAGACCGAGATAGGGT
[37 nt withheld, positions 6015-6051]
AAAGAACGTGGACTCCAACGTCAAAGG
[49 nt withheld, positions 6079-6127]
T
[91 nt withheld, positions 6129-6219]
G
[124 nt withheld, positions 6221-6344]
CCCATTCGCCATTCAGGCTGCGCAACT
Features (pLannotate 1.2.2; 22 found; start..end, strand, type, name):
     42..174     -  repeat_region  AAV2 ITR (fragment): inverted terminal repeat of adeno-associated virus serotype 2 inverted
    256..703     +  promoter       hSyn promoter: human synapsin I promoter; confers neuron-specific expression (Kügler et al., 2003)
    733..766     -  protein_bind   lox2272: Cre-mediated recombination occurs in the 8-bp core sequence (GGATACTT). lox2272 sites are compatible with each other, but incompatible with loxP or loxN sites (Lee and Saito, 1988). Cre recombinase
    829..862     -  protein_bind   loxP: Cre-mediated recombination occurs in the 8-bp core sequence (GCATACAT). Cre recombinase
    876..995     -  CDS            Rtn4r (fragment): RTN4R_MOUSE - Also known as Ngr1, Nogor. Experimental evidence at protein level: Swiss-Prot protein existence level 1. Receptor for RTN4, OMG and MAG (PubMed:11201742, PubMed:12089450, PubMed:15504325, PubMed:18411262, PubMed:22923615). Functions as receptor for the sialylated gangliosides GT1b and GM1 (PubMed:18411262). Besides, functions as receptor for chondroitin sulfate proteoglycans (PubMed:22406547). Can also bind heparin (PubMed:22406547). Intracellular signaling cascades are triggered via the coreceptor NGFR (By similarity). Signaling mediates activation of Rho and downstream reorgani
   1041..1109    -  CDS            gltI (fragment): GLTI_ECOLI - Also known as ybeJ, yzzK. Experimental evidence at protein level: Swiss-Prot protein existence level 1. Part of the ABC transporter complex GltIJKL involved in glutamate and aspartate uptake. Binds to both glutamate and aspartate. From Escherichia coli (strain K12).
   1122..1838    -  CDS            cEGFP: cEGFP is a basic (constitutively fluorescent) green fluorescent protein published in 2008, derived from Aequorea victoria.
   1854..2594    -  CDS            gltI (fragment): GLTI_ECOLI - Also known as ybeJ, yzzK. Experimental evidence at protein level: Swiss-Prot protein existence level 1. Part of the ABC transporter complex GltIJKL involved in glutamate and aspartate uptake. Binds to both glutamate and aspartate. From Escherichia coli (strain K12).
   2601..2663    -  sig_peptide    Igκ leader: leader sequence from mouse immunoglobulin κ light chain
   2680..2713    +  protein_bind   lox2272: Cre-mediated recombination occurs in the 8-bp core sequence (GGATACTT). lox2272 sites are compatible with each other, but incompatible with loxP or loxN sites (Lee and Saito, 1988). Cre recombinase
   2784..2817    +  protein_bind   loxP: Cre-mediated recombination occurs in the 8-bp core sequence (GCATACAT). Cre recombinase
   2835..2859    +  misc_feature   MCS (fragment): pBluescript multiple cloning site
   2859..3447    +  misc_feature   WPRE: woodchuck hepatitis virus posttranscriptional regulatory element
   3490..3611    -  polyA_signal   SV40 poly(A) signal: SV40 polyadenylation signal
   3634..3702    -  CDS            large T antigen (fragment): large T antigen from SV40 (simian virus 40)
   3773..3906    +  repeat_region  AAV2 ITR: inverted terminal repeat of adeno-associated virus serotype 2 inverted
   3900..3956    -  CDS            lacI (fragment): lac repressor; lacI; The lac repressor binds to the lac operator to inhibit transcription in E. coli. This inhibition can be relieved by adding lactose or isopropyl-β-D-thiogalactopyranoside (IPTG).
   4139..4727    -  rep_origin     ori: high-copy-number ColE1/pMB1/pBR322/pUC origin of replication
   4898..5758    -  CDS            AmpR: β-lactamase; bla; confers resistance to ampicillin, carbenicillin, and related antibiotics
   5759..5863    -  promoter       AmpR promoter: bla
   5916..6344    -  rep_origin     f1 ori (sequence partly withheld): f1 bacteriophage origin of replication; arrow indicates direction of (+) strand synthesis
   6349..47      -  CDS            lacZα (fragment) (across the origin): LacZα fragment of β-galactosidase; lacZ fragment
