[The description below was written by a language model from this plasmid's Addgene catalogue record and pLannotate feature annotations shown in this document.]
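Description:
pAAV-syn-flex-iGluSnFR4s-NGR-WPRE is an AAV transfer plasmid built on the pAAV-Syn-FLEX backbone for Cre-dependent, neuron-specific expression of a genetically encoded glutamate sensor. The 6.4 kb plasmid is maintained in E. coli at high copy through a ColE1/pUC-type origin and selected with ampicillin via the β-lactamase gene. An f1 phage origin and small lacZα and lacI remnants are backbone leftovers. Two AAV2 inverted terminal repeats flank the expression cassette and allow it to be packaged into recombinant AAV particles. One of them is annotated only as a fragment.

Between the ITRs, the human synapsin I promoter is followed by a FLEX (double-inverted) switch. The sensor coding sequence lies in antisense orientation relative to the promoter, bracketed by oppositely oriented pairs of lox2272 and loxP sites. In cells expressing Cre, recombination between the compatible sites flips the insert into the sense orientation and locks it there, so the sensor is produced only in Cre-positive neurons.

The insert, iGluSnFR4s-NGR (variant 8880), consists of a green fluorescent protein derived from Aequorea victoria GFP inserted into the E. coli glutamate/aspartate-binding protein GltI, so that glutamate binding alters fluorescence. An N-terminal Igκ leader directs secretion. The record lists a C-terminal Myc epitope followed by a GPI-anchor sequence from the Nogo receptor (Rtn4r), which tethers the sensor to the outer cell surface. A WPRE and an SV40 polyadenylation signal downstream enhance transcript stability and processing.

The "4s" variant offers improved sensitivity with slow deactivation kinetics. The depositor notes that the NGR anchor matches or outperforms the PDGFR display version in all conditions tested.
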