Addgene plasmid #234441: pAAV-syn-flex-iGluSnFR4s-NGR-WPRE
Purpose: AAV-mediated expression of glutamate sensor with improved sensitivity and slow deactivation kinetics (4s = slow); NGR vector matches or outperforms PDGFR in all conditions tested.
Depositing lab: GENIE Project. Publication: Glutamate indicators with increased sensitivity and tailored deactivation rates. Aggarwal A, Negrean A, Chen Y, Iyer R, Reep D, Liu A, Palutla A, Xie ME, MacLennan BJ, Hagihara KM, Kinsey LW, Sun JL, Yao P, Zheng J, Tsang A, Tsegaye G, Zhang Y, Patel RH, Arthur BJ, Hiblot J, Leippe P, Tarnawski M, Marvin JS, Vevea JD, Turaga SC, Tebo AG, Carandini M, Rossi LF, Kleinfeld D, Konnerth A, Svoboda K, Turner GC, Hasseman JP, Podgorski K. Nat Methods. 2026 Feb;23(2):417-425. doi: 10.1038/s41592-025-02965-z. Epub 2025 Dec 23. PubMed 41436654.
Backbone
  Vector backbone: pAAV-Syn-FLEX
  Backbone manufacturer: Scott Sternson
  Vector type: Mammalian Expression, AAV, Cre/Lox
Growth in bacteria
  Bacterial resistance: Ampicillin, 100 μg/mL
  Growth temperature: 37°C
  Growth strain: NEB Stable
  Growth instructions: Depositing lab recommends limiting overnight liquid culture to 16 h at higher temperatures (37 C) to maintain ITR integrity, rather than 30 C for 20 h.
  Copy number: High Copy
Gene/Insert
  Gene/Insert name: iGluSnFR4s-NGR (alt name: variant 8880)
  Species: Synthetic; E. coli, A. victoria (jellyfish)
  Insert size (bp): 1791
  Promoter: Synapsin
  Tag / fusion protein: IgK chain (N terminal on insert); Myc epi tag-NGR GPI anchor (C terminal on insert)
  Cloning method: Restriction Enzyme; 5′ cloning site unknown (unknown if destroyed)
Terms and licenses: Academic/Nonprofit Terms; Industry Terms: Not Available to Industry
How to cite: pAAV-syn-flex-iGluSnFR4s-NGR-WPRE was a gift from GENIE Project (Addgene plasmid # 234441 ; http://n2t.net/addgene:234441 ; RRID:Addgene_234441) For viral preps, please replace (Addgene plasmid # 234441) in the above sentence with: (Addgene viral prep # 234441-AAV1)
